Addgene plasmid #14418: pAG425GPD-Cerulean-ccdB
Purpose: (Empty Backbone)
Depositing lab: Susan Lindquist. Depositing organization: Whitehead Institute for Biomedical Research. Publication: A suite of Gateway cloning vectors for high-throughput genetic analysis in Saccharomyces cerevisiae. Alberti S, Gitler AD, Lindquist S. Yeast. 2007 Oct . 24(10):913-9. 10.1002/yea.1502 PubMed 17583893.
Backbone
  Vector backbone: pRS425
  Vector type: Yeast Expression ; Gateway Destination
  Selectable markers: LEU2
Growth in bacteria
  Bacterial resistance: Chloramphenicol and Ampicillin, 25 & 100 μg/mL
  Growth temperature: 37°C
  Growth strain: ccdB Survival
  Growth instructions: DB3.1, ccdB Survival
  Copy number: Unknown
Gene/Insert
  Gene/Insert name: None
  Tag / fusion protein: Cerulean (N terminal on backbone)
  Cloning method: Gateway Cloning
  Sequencing primers: 5′ EGFP-C
Terms and licenses: Academic/Nonprofit Terms; Industry Terms: Not Available to Industry
Depositor comments: Type of plasmid: 2-micron. This plasmid contains the Gateway technology from Invitrogen; Invitrogen requires purchasing of Gateway Clonase for carrying out the Gateway recombinational cloning reaction http://www.invitrogen.com Please note that the full plasmid sequence is provided as a reference only, and may not match the exact sequence of the plasmid.
How to cite: pAG425GPD-Cerulean-ccdB was a gift from Susan Lindquist (Addgene plasmid # 14418 ; http://n2t.net/addgene:14418 ; RRID:Addgene_14418)
