[The description below was written by a language model from this plasmid's Addgene catalogue record and pLannotate feature annotations shown in this document.]
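Description:
pAG425GPD-Cerulean-ccdB is an empty Gateway destination vector for protein expression in Saccharomyces cerevisiae, built on the pRS425 backbone and belonging to a suite of yeast Gateway vectors designed for high-throughput genetic analysis. It is an E. coli–yeast shuttle plasmid. In yeast it replicates episomally from the 2μ origin and is selected through the LEU2 auxotrophic marker, which is driven by its own promoter. In bacteria it uses a high-copy ColE1/pUC-type origin with ampicillin resistance. An f1 origin and remnants of the pBluescript-derived lac/lacZα region, with flanking T3 and T7 promoters, are also annotated.

The expression unit is driven by the constitutive TDH3 (GPD/GAP) glyceraldehyde-3-phosphate dehydrogenase promoter and ends at the CYC1 terminator. Directly downstream of the promoter is a cyan fluorescent protein coding sequence, catalogued as Cerulean; the automated annotation labels it as the closely related ECFP variant SCFP3A. This is followed by the Gateway cassette, in which attR1 and attR2 sites flank a chloramphenicol resistance gene and the ccdB toxin gene. An LR recombination with an entry clone replaces this cassette with the gene of interest, producing an N-terminal Cerulean fusion. Because CcdB poisons DNA gyrase in ordinary E. coli strains, unrecombined vector is counter-selected after the reaction, and the empty vector must be kept in a ccdB-tolerant strain.

The vector carries no insert as supplied. Its typical use is strong constitutive expression of cyan-tagged proteins from a 2μ plasmid for localisation or co-imaging studies in yeast. The depositor notes that the full sequence is a reference only and may not match the physical plasmid exactly.
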