Features (pLannotate 1.2.2; 30 found; start..end, strand, type, name):
     69..1411    +  rep_origin     2μ ori: yeast 2μ plasmid origin of replication
   1438..1542    +  promoter       AmpR promoter: bla
   1543..2403    +  CDS            AmpR: β-lactamase; bla; confers resistance to ampicillin, carbenicillin, and related antibiotics
   2574..3162    +  rep_origin     ori: high-copy-number ColE1/pMB1/pBR322/pUC origin of replication
   3345..3437    +  CDS            lacI (fragment): lac repressor; lacI; The lac repressor binds to the lac operator to inhibit transcription in E. coli. This inhibition can be relieved by adding lactose or isopropyl-β-D-thiogalactopyranoside (IPTG).
   3450..3471    +  protein_bind   CAP binding site: CAP binding activates transcription in the presence of cAMP. E. coli catabolite activator protein
   3486..3516    +  promoter       lac promoter: promoter for the E. coli lac operon
   3524..3540    +  protein_bind   lac operator: The lac repressor binds to the lac operator to inhibit transcription in E. coli. This inhibition can be relieved by adding lactose or isopropyl-β-D-thiogalactopyranoside (IPTG). lac repressor encoded by lacI
   3585..3603    +  promoter       T3 promoter: promoter for bacteriophage T3 RNA polymerase
   3632..4276    +  promoter       GAP promoter: S. cerevisiae TDH3; promoter for glyceraldehyde-3-phosphate dehydrogenase
   4282..4305    +  misc_feature   MCS (fragment): pBluescript multiple cloning site
   4311..5027    +  CDS            SCFP3A: monomeric optimized variant of ECFP (Kremers et al., 2006) mammalian codon-optimized
   5052..5176    +  protein_bind   attR1: mutant version of attR; recombination site for the Gateway® LR reaction LR Clonase™
   5201..5231    +  promoter       lac UV5 promoter: E. coli lac promoter with an "up" mutation
   5255..5284    +  promoter       cat promoter (fragment): promoter of the E. coli cat gene encoding chloramphenicol acetyltransferase
   5285..5944    +  CDS            CmR: chloramphenicol acetyltransferase; cat; confers resistance to chloramphenicol
   6126..6284    +  CDS            ccdA (fragment): CCDA_ECO57 - Also known as H, letA. Experimental evidence at protein level: Swiss-Prot protein existence level 1. Antitoxin component of a type II toxin-antitoxin (TA) system which inhibits the post-segregational killing (PSK) of plasmid-free cells, also referred to as a plasmid addiction system. Binds to and blocks the activity of CcdB; will also remove bound CcdB protein from the CcdB-GyrA complex by forming a CcdA-CcdB complex, a process termed rejuvenation. Functions as a transcriptional corepressor for the ccdAB operon, repression also requires CcdB (By similarity). From Escherichia coli
   6289..6591    +  CDS            ccdB: CCDB_ECOLI - Also known as G, letB, letD. Experimental evidence at protein level: Swiss-Prot protein existence level 1. Toxic component of a type II toxin-antitoxin (TA) system, functioning in plasmid maintainence. Responsible for the post- segregational killing (PSK) of plasmid-free cells, also referred to as a plasmid addiction system. Half-life of over 2 hours. Cell killing by CcdB is accompanied by filamentation, defects in chromosome and plasmid segregation, defects in cell division, formation of anucleate cells, decreased DNA synthesis and plasmid loss. Interferes with the activity of DN
   6635..6759    -  protein_bind   attR2: mutant version of attR; recombination site for the Gateway® LR reaction LR Clonase™
   6766..7013    +  terminator     CYC1 terminator: S. cerevisiae CYC1; transcription terminator for CYC1
   7032..7050    -  promoter       T7 promoter: promoter for bacteriophage T7 RNA polymerase
   7058..7213    +  CDS            lacZα (fragment): LacZα fragment of β-galactosidase; lacZ fragment
   7221..7676    +  rep_origin     f1 ori (sequence partly withheld): f1 bacteriophage origin of replication; arrow indicates direction of (+) strand synthesis
   7677..7729    -  misc_feature   bom (fragment): basis of mobility region from pBR322
   7759..7836    +  CDS            YO192_YEAST (fragment): Experimental evidence at protein level: Swiss-Prot protein existence level 1. From Saccharomyces cerevisiae (strain ATCC 204508 / S288c) (Baker's yeast).
   7976..8380    +  promoter       LEU2 promoter: S. cerevisiae LEU2
   8393..9487    +  CDS            LEU2: 3-isopropylmalate dehydrogenase, required for leucine biosynthesis; S. cerevisiae LEU2; yeast auxotrophic marker
   9849..9950    -  CDS            NFS1 (fragment): NFS1_YEAST - Also known as SPL1 From Saccharomyces cerevisiae (strain ATCC 204508 / S288c) (Baker's yeast).
   9963..10013   -  misc_feature   bom (fragment): basis of mobility region from pBR322
  10115..1       -  CDS            rop (fragment) (across the origin): Rop protein, which maintains plasmids at low copy number; rop
>Addgene plasmid #14418 | pAG425GPD-Cerulean-ccdB | depositor full sequence | sequence record 8081 | Author sequence
GACGAAAGGGCCTCGTGATACGCCTATTTTTATAGGTTAATGTCATGATAATAATGGTTTCTTAGTATGA
TCCAATATCAAAGGAAATGATAGCATTGAAGGATGAGACTAATCCAATTGAGGAGTGGCAGCATATAGAA
CAGCTAAAGGGTAGTGCTGAAGGAAGCATACGATACCCCGCATGGAATGGGATAATATCACAGGAGGTAC
TAGACTACCTTTCATCCTACATAAATAGACGCATATAAGTACGCATTTAAGCATAAACACGCACTATGCC
GTTCTTCTCATGTATATATATATACAGGCAACACGCAGATATAGGTGCGACGTGAACAGTGAGCTGTATG
TGCGCAGCTCGCGTTGCATTTTCGGAAGCGCTCGTTTTCGGAAACGCTTTGAAGTTCCTATTCCGAAGTT
CCTATTCTCTAGAAAGTATAGGAACTTCAGAGCGCTTTTGAAAACCAAAAGCGCTCTGAAGACGCACTTT
CAAAAAACCAAAAACGCACCGGACTGTAACGAGCTACTAAAATATTGCGAATACCGCTTCCACAAACATT
GCTCAAAAGTATCTCTTTGCTATATATCTCTGTGCTATATCCCTATATAACCTACCCATCCACCTTTCGC
TCCTTGAACTTGCATCTAAACTCGACCTCTACATTTTTTATGTTTATCTCTAGTATTACTCTTTAGACAA
AAAAATTGTAGTAAGAACTATTCATAGAGTGAATCGAAAACAATACGAAAATGTAAACATTTCCTATACG
TAGTATATAGAGACAAAATAGAAGAAACCGTTCATAATTTTCTGACCAATGAAGAATCATCAACGCTATC
ACTTTCTGTTCACAAAGTATGCGCAATCCACATCGGTATAGAATATAATCGGGGATGCCTTTATCTTGAA
AAAATGCACCCGCAGCTTCGCTAGTAATCAGTAAACGCGGGAAGTGGAGTCAGGCTTTTTTTATGGAAGA
GAAAATAGACACCAAAGTAGCCTTCTTCTAACCTTAACGGACCTACAGTGCAAAAAGTTATCAAGAGACT
GCATTATAGAGCGCACAAAGGAGAAAAAAAGTAATCTAAGATGCTTTGTTAGAAAAATAGCGCTCTCGGG
ATGCATTTTTGTAGAACAAAAAAGAAGTATAGATTCTTTGTTGGTAAAATAGCGCTCTCGCGTTGCATTT
CTGTTCTGTAAAAATGCAGCTCAGATTCTTTGTTTGAAAAATTAGCGCTCTCGCGTTGCATTTTTGTTTT
ACAAAAATGAAGCACAGATTCTTCGTTGGTAAAATAGCGCTTTCGCGTTGCATTTCTGTTCTGTAAAAAT
GCAGCTCAGATTCTTTGTTTGAAAAATTAGCGCTCTCGCGTTGCATTTTTGTTCTACAAAATGAAGCACA
GATGCTTCGTTCAGGTGGCACTTTTCGGGGAAATGTGCGCGGAACCCCTATTTGTTTATTTTTCTAAATA
CATTCAAATATGTATCCGCTCATGAGACAATAACCCTGATAAATGCTTCAATAATATTGAAAAAGGAAGA
GTATGAGTATTCAACATTTCCGTGTCGCCCTTATTCCCTTTTTTGCGGCATTTTGCCTTCCTGTTTTTGC
TCACCCAGAAACGCTGGTGAAAGTAAAAGATGCTGAAGATCAGTTGGGTGCACGAGTGGGTTACATCGAA
CTGGATCTCAACAGCGGTAAGATCCTTGAGAGTTTTCGCCCCGAAGAACGTTTTCCAATGATGAGCACTT
TTAAAGTTCTGCTATGTGGCGCGGTATTATCCCGTATTGACGCCGGGCAAGAGCAACTCGGTCGCCGCAT
ACACTATTCTCAGAATGACTTGGTTGAGTACTCACCAGTCACAGAAAAGCATCTTACGGATGGCATGACA
GTAAGAGAATTATGCAGTGCTGCCATAACCATGAGTGATAACACTGCGGCCAACTTACTTCTGACAACGA
TCGGAGGACCGAAGGAGCTAACCGCTTTTTTGCACAACATGGGGGATCATGTAACTCGCCTTGATCGTTG
GGAACCGGAGCTGAATGAAGCCATACCAAACGACGAGCGTGACACCACGATGCCTGTAGCAATGGCAACA
ACGTTGCGCAAACTATTAACTGGCGAACTACTTACTCTAGCTTCCCGGCAACAATTAATAGACTGGATGG
AGGCGGATAAAGTTGCAGGACCACTTCTGCGCTCGGCCCTTCCGGCTGGCTGGTTTATTGCTGATAAATC
TGGAGCCGGTGAGCGTGGGTCTCGCGGTATCATTGCAGCACTGGGGCCAGATGGTAAGCCCTCCCGTATC
GTAGTTATCTACACGACGGGGAGTCAGGCAACTATGGATGAACGAAATAGACAGATCGCTGAGATAGGTG
CCTCACTGATTAAGCATTGGTAACTGTCAGACCAAGTTTACTCATATATACTTTAGATTGATTTAAAACT
TCATTTTTAATTTAAAAGGATCTAGGTGAAGATCCTTTTTGATAATCTCATGACCAAAATCCCTTAACGT
GAGTTTTCGTTCCACTGAGCGTCAGACCCCGTAGAAAAGATCAAAGGATCTTCTTGAGATCCTTTTTTTC
TGCGCGTAATCTGCTGCTTGCAAACAAAAAAACCACCGCTACCAGCGGTGGTTTGTTTGCCGGATCAAGA
GCTACCAACTCTTTTTCCGAAGGTAACTGGCTTCAGCAGAGCGCAGATACCAAATACTGTCCTTCTAGTG
TAGCCGTAGTTAGGCCACCACTTCAAGAACTCTGTAGCACCGCCTACATACCTCGCTCTGCTAATCCTGT
TACCAGTGGCTGCTGCCAGTGGCGATAAGTCGTGTCTTACCGGGTTGGACTCAAGACGATAGTTACCGGA
TAAGGCGCAGCGGTCGGGCTGAACGGGGGGTTCGTGCACACAGCCCAGCTTGGAGCGAACGACCTACACC
GAACTGAGATACCTACAGCGTGAGCTATGAGAAAGCGCCACGCTTCCCGAAGGGAGAAAGGCGGACAGGT
ATCCGGTAAGCGGCAGGGTCGGAACAGGAGAGCGCACGAGGGAGCTTCCAGGGGGAAACGCCTGGTATCT
TTATAGTCCTGTCGGGTTTCGCCACCTCTGACTTGAGCGTCGATTTTTGTGATGCTCGTCAGGGGGGCGG
AGCCTATGGAAAAACGCCAGCAACGCGGCCTTTTTACGGTTCCTGGCCTTTTGCTGGCCTTTTGCTCACA
TGTTCTTTCCTGCGTTATCCCCTGATTCTGTGGATAACCGTATTACCGCCTTTGAGTGAGCTGATACCGC
TCGCCGCAGCCGAACGACCGAGCGCAGCGAGTCAGTGAGCGAGGAAGCGGAAGAGCGCCCAATACGCAAA
CCGCCTCTCCCCGCGCGTTGGCCGATTCATTAATGCAGCTGGCACGACAGGTTTCCCGACTGGAAAGCGG
GCAGTGAGCGCAACGCAATTAATGTGAGTTACCTCACTCATTAGGCACCCCAGGCTTTACACTTTATGCT
TCCGGCTCCTATGTTGTGTGGAATTGTGAGCGGATAACAATTTCACACAGGAAACAGCTATGACCATGAT
TACGCCAAGCGCGCAATTAACCCTCACTAAAGGGAACAAAAGCTGGAGCTCTTCGAGTTTATCATTATCA
ATACTCGCCATTTCAAAGAATACGTAAATAATTAATAGTAGTGATTTTCCTAACTTTATTTAGTCAAAAA
ATTAGCCTTTTAATTCTGCTGTAACCCGTACATGCCCAAAATAGGGGGCGGGTTACACAGAATATATAAC
ACCGAAGGTGCCTGGGTGAACAGGTTTATTCCTGGCATCCACTAAATATAATGGAGCCCGCTTTTTAAGC
TGGCATCCAGAAAAAAAAAGAATCCCAGCACCAAAATATTGTTTTCTTCACCAACCATCAGTTCATAGGT
CCATTCTCTTAGCGCAACTACAGAGAACAGGGGCACAAACAGGCAAAAAACGGGCACAACCTCAATGGAG
TGATGCAACCTGCCTGGAGTAAATGATGACACAAGGCAATTGACCCACGCATGTATCTATCTCATTTTCT
TACACCTTCTATTACCTTCTGCTCTCTCTGATTTGGAAAAAGCTGAAAAAAAAGGTTGAAACCAGTTCCC
TGAAATTATTCCCCTACTTGACTAATAAGTATATAAAGACGGTAGGTATTGATTGTAATTCTGTAAATCT
ATTTCTTAAACTTCTTAAATTCTACTTTTATAGTTAGTCTTTTTTTTAGTTTTAAAACACCAGAACTTAG
TTTCGACGGATTCTAGAACTAGTGGATCCCCCGGGACAAAATGGTGAGCAAGGGCGAGGAGCTGTTCACC
GGGGTGGTGCCCATCCTGGTCGAGCTGGACGGCGACGTAAACGGCCACAAGTTCAGCGTGTCCGGCGAGG
GCGAGGGCGATGCCACCTACGGCAAGCTGACCCTGAAGTTCATCTGCACCACCGGCAAGCTGCCCGTGCC
CTGGCCCACCCTCGTGACCACCCTGACCTGGGGCGTGCAGTGCTTCGCCCGCTACCCCGACCACATGAAG
CAGCACGACTTCTTCAAGTCCGCCATGCCCGAAGGCTACGTCCAGGAGCGCACCATCTTCTTCAAGGACG
ACGGCAACTACAAGACCCGCGCCGAGGTGAAGTTCGAGGGCGACACCCTGGTGAACCGCATCGAGCTGAA
GGGCATCGACTTCAAGGAGGACGGCAACATCCTGGGGCACAAGCTGGAGTACAACTACATCAGCGACAAC
GTCTATATCACCGCCGACAAGCAGAAGAACGGCATCAAGGCCAACTTCAAGATCCGCCACAACATCGAGG
ACGGCAGCGTGCAGCTCGCCGACCACTACCAGCAGAACACCCCCATCGGCGACGGCCCCGTGCTGCTGCC
CGACAACCACTACCTGAGCACCCAGTCCAAGCTGAGCAAAGACCCCAACGAGAAGCGCGATCACATGGTC
CTGCTGGAGTTCGTGACCGCCGCCGGGATCACTCTCGGCATGGACGAGCTGTACAAGGGTGGACCAGGTG
GTGGACATCAAACAAGTTTGTACAAAAAAGCTGAACGAGAAACGTAAAATGATATAAATATCAATATATT
AAATTAGATTTTGCATAAAAAACAGACTACATAATACTGTAAAACACAACATATCCAGTCACTATGGCGG
CCGCATTAGGCACCCCAGGCTTTACACTTTATGCTTCCGGCTCGTATAATGTGTGGATTTTGAGTTAGGA
TCCGTCGAGATTTTCAGGAGCTAAGGAAGCTAAAATGGAGAAAAAAATCACTGGATATACCACCGTTGAT
ATATCCCAATGGCATCGTAAAGAACATTTTGAGGCATTTCAGTCAGTTGCTCAATGTACCTATAACCAGA
CCGTTCAGCTGGATATTACGGCCTTTTTAAAGACCGTAAAGAAAAATAAGCACAAGTTTTATCCGGCCTT
TATTCACATTCTTGCCCGCCTGATGAATGCTCATCCGGAATTCCGTATGGCAATGAAAGACGGTGAGCTG
GTGATATGGGATAGTGTTCACCCTTGTTACACCGTTTTCCATGAGCAAACTGAAACGTTTTCATCGCTCT
GGAGTGAATACCACGACGATTTCCGGCAGTTTCTACACATATATTCGCAAGATGTGGCGTGTTACGGTGA
AAACCTGGCCTATTTCCCTAAAGGGTTTATTGAGAATATGTTTTTCGTCTCAGCCAATCCCTGGGTGAGT
TTCACCAGTTTTGATTTAAACGTGGCCAATATGGACAACTTCTTCGCCCCCGTTTTCACCATGGGCAAAT
ATTATACGCAAGGCGACAAGGTGCTGATGCCGCTGGCGATTCAGGTTCATCATGCCGTCTGTGATGGCTT
CCATGTCGGCAGAATGCTTAATGAATTACAACAGTACTGCGATGAGTGGCAGGGCGGGGCGTAAACGCCG
CGTGGATCCGGCTTACTAAAAGCCAGATAACAGTATGCGTATTTGCGCGCTGATTTTTGCGGTATAAGAA
TATATACTGATATGTATACCCGAAGTATGTCAAAAAGAGGTATGCTATGAAGCAGCGTATTACAGTGACA
GTTGACAGCGACAGCTATCAGTTGCTCAAGGCATATATGATGTCAATATCTCCGGTCTGGTAAGCACAAC
CATGCAGAATGAAGCCCGTCGTCTGCGTGCCGAACGCTGGAAAGCGGAAAATCAGGAAGGGATGGCTGAG
GTCGCCCGGTTTATTGAAATGAACGGCTCTTTTGCTGACGAGAACAGGGGCTGGTGAAATGCAGTTTAAG
GTTTACACCTATAAAAGAGAGAGCCGTTATCGTCTGTTTGTGGATGTACAGAGTGATATTATTGACACGC
CCGGGCGACGGATGGTGATCCCCCTGGCCAGTGCACGTCTGCTGTCAGATAAAGTCTCCCGTGAACTTTA
CCCGGTGGTGCATATCGGGGATGAAAGCTGGCGCATGATGACCACCGATATGGCCAGTGTGCCGGTCTCC
GTTATCGGGGAAGAAGTGGCTGATCTCAGCCACCGCGAAAATGACATCAAAAACGCCATTAACCTGATGT
TCTGGGGAATATAAATGTCAGGCTCCCTTATACACAGCCAGTCTGCAGGTCGACCATAGTGACTGGATAT
GTTGTGTTTTACAGTATTATGTAGTCTGTTTTTTATGCAAAATCTAATTTAATATATTGATATTTATATC
ATTTTACGTTTCTCGTTCAGCTTTCTTGTACAAAGTGGTTCGATGTCATGTAATTAGTTATGTCACGCTT
ACATTCACGCCCTCCCCCCACATCCGCTCTAACCGAAAAGGAAGGAGTTAGACAACCTGAAGTCTAGGTC
CCTATTTATTTTTTTATAGTTATGTTAGTATTAAGAACGTTATTTATATTTCAAATTTTTCTTTTTTTTC
TGTACAGACGCGTGTACGCATGTAACATTATACTGAAAACCTTGCTTGAGAAGGTTTTGGGACGCTCGAA
GGCTTTAATTTGCGGCCGGTACCCAATTCGCCCTATAGTGAGTCGTATTACGCGCGCTCACTGGCCGTCG
TTTTACAACGTCGTGACTGGGAAAACCCTGGCGTTACCCAACTTAATCGCCTTGCAGCACATCCCCCTTT
CGCCAGCTGGCGTAATAGCGAAGAGGCCCGCACCGATCGCCCTTCCCAACAGTTGCGCAGCCTGAATGGC
GAATGGCGCG
[124 nt withheld, positions 7221-7344]
C
[91 nt withheld, positions 7346-7436]
A
[49 nt withheld, positions 7438-7486]
CCTTTGACGTTGGAGTCCACGTTCTTT
[37 nt withheld, positions 7514-7550]
ACCCTATCTCGGTCTATTCTTTTGATTTATAAGGGATTTTGCCGATTTCGGCCTATTGGTTAAAAAATGA
GCTGATTTAACAAAAATTTAACGCGAATTTTAACAAAATATTAACGTTTACAATTTCCTGATGCGGTATT
TTCTCCTTACGCATCTGTGCGGTATTTCACACCGCATATCGACGGTCGAGGAGAACTTCTAGTATATCCA
CATACCTAATATTATTGCCTTATTAAAAATGGAATCCCAACAATTACATCAAAATCCACATTCTCTTCAA
AATCAATTGTCCTGTACTTCCTTGTTCATGTGTGTTCAAAAACGTTATATTTATAGGATAATTATACTCT
ATTTCTCAACAAGTAATTGGTTGTTTGGCCGAGCGGTCTAAGGCGCCTGATTCAAGAAATATCTTGACCG
CAGTTAACTGTGGGAATACTCAGGTATCGTAAGATGCAAGAGTTCGAATCTCTTAGCAACCATTATTTTT
TTCCTCAACATAACGAGAACACACAGGGGCGCTATCGCACAGAATCAAATTCGATGACTGGAAATTTTTT
GTTAATTTCAGAGGTCGCCTGACGCATATACCTTTTTCAACTGAAAAATTGGGAGAAAAAGGAAAGGTGA
GAGGCCGGAACCGGCTTTTCATATAGAATAGAGAAGCGTTCATGACTAAATGCTTGCATCACAATACTTG
AAGTTGACAATATTATTTAAGGACCTATTGTTTTTTCCAATAGGTGGTTAGCAATCGTCTTACTTTCTAA
CTTTTCTTACCTTTTACATTTCAGCAATATATATATATATTTCAAGGATATACCATTCTAATGTCTGCCC
CTATGTCTGCCCCTAAGAAGATCGTCGTTTTGCCAGGTGACCACGTTGGTCAAGAAATCACAGCCGAAGC
CATTAAGGTTCTTAAAGCTATTTCTGATGTTCGTTCCAATGTCAAGTTCGATTTCGAAAATCATTTAATT
GGTGGTGCTGCTATCGATGCTACAGGTGTCCCACTTCCAGATGAGGCGCTGGAAGCCTCCAAGAAGGTTG
ATGCCGTTTTGTTAGGTGCTGTGGCTGGTCCTAAATGGGGTACCGGTAGTGTTAGACCTGAACAAGGTTT
ACTAAAAATCCGTAAAGAACTTCAATTGTACGCCAACTTAAGACCATGTAACTTTGCATCCGACTCTCTT
TTAGACTTATCTCCAATCAAGCCACAATTTGCTAAAGGTACTGACTTCGTTGTTGTCAGAGAATTAGTGG
GAGGTATTTACTTTGGTAAGAGAAAGGAAGACGATGGTGATGGTGTCGCTTGGGATAGTGAACAATACAC
CGTTCCAGAAGTGCAAAGAATCACAAGAATGGCCGCTTTCATGGCCCTACAACATGAGCCACCATTGCCT
ATTTGGTCCTTGGATAAAGCTAATCTTTTGGCCTCTTCAAGATTATGGAGAAAAACTGTGGAGGAAACCA
TCAAGAACGAATTCCCTACATTGAAGGTTCAACATCAATTGATTGATTCTGCCGCCATGATCCTAGTTAA
GAACCCAACCCACCTAAATGGTATTATAATCACCAGCAACATGTTTGGTGATATCATCTCCGATGAAGCC
TCCGTTATCCCAGGTTCCTTGGGTTTGTTGCCATCTGCGTCCTTGGCCTCTTTGCCAGACAAGAACACCG
CATTTGGTTTGTACGAACCATGCCACGGTTCTGCTCCAGATTTGCCAAAGAATAAGGTTGACCCTATCGC
CACTATCTTGTCTGCTGCAATGATGTTGAAATTGTCATTGAACTTGCCTGAAGAAGGTAAGGCCATTGAA
GATGCAGTTAAAAAGGTTTTGGATGCAGGTATCAGAACTGGTGATTTAGGTGGTTCCAACAGTACCACCG
AAGTCGGTGATGCTGTCGCCGAAGAAGTTAAGAAAATCCTTGCTTAAAAAGATTCTCTTTTTTTATGATA
TTTGTACATAAACTTTATAAATGAAATTCATAATAGAAACGACACGAAATTACAAAATGGAATATGTTCA
TAGGGTAGACGAAACTATATACGCAATCTACATACATTTATCAAGAAGGAGAAAAAGGAGGATAGTAAAG
GAATACAGGTAAGCAAATTGATACTAATGGCTCAACGTGATAAGGAAAAAGAATTGCACTTTAACATTAA
TATTGACAAGGAGGAGGGCACCACACAAAAAGTTAGGTGTAACAGAAAATCATGAAACTACGATTCCTAA
TTTGATATTGGAGGATTTTCTCTAAAAAAAAAAAAATACAACAAATAAAAAACACTCAATGACCTGACCA
TTTGATGGAGTTTAAGTCAATACCTTCTTGAAGCATTTCCCATAATGGTGAAAGTTCCCTCAAGAATTTT
ACTCTGTCAGAAACGGCCTTACGACGTAGTCGATATGGTGCACTCTCAGTACAATCTGCTCTGATGCCGC
ATAGTTAAGCCAGCCCCGACACCCGCCAACACCCGCTGACGCGCCCTGACGGGCTTGTCTGCTCCCGGCA
TCCGCTTACAGACAAGCTGTGACCGTCTCCGGGAGCTGCATGTGTCAGAGGTTTTCACCGTCATCACCGA
AACGCGCGA
