>Addgene plasmid #14418 | pAG425GPD-Cerulean-ccdB | addgene partial sequence | sequence record 21115 | 14418 with pRS_marker
CGTTTCTGACAGAGTAAAATTACTTGAGGGAACTTTCACCATTATGGGAAATGGTTCAAGAAGGTATTGA
CTTAAACTCCATCAAATGGTCAGGTCATTGAGTGTTTTTTATTTGTTGTATTTTTTTTTTTTTAGAGAAA
ATCCTCCAATATATAAATTAGGAATCATAGTTTCATGATTTTCTGTTACACCTAACTTTTTGTGTGGTGC
CCTCCTCCTTGTCAATATTAATGTTAAAGTGCAATTCTTTTTCCTTATCACGTTGAGCCATTAGTATCAA
TTTGCTTACCTGTATTCCTTTACATCCTCCTTTTTCTCCTTCTTGATAAATGTATGTAGATTGCGTATAT
AGTTTCGTCTACCCTATGAACATATTCCATTTTGTAATTTCGTGTCGTTTCTATTATGAATTTCATTTAT
AAAGTTTATGTACAAATATCATAAAAAAAGAGAATCTTTTTAAGCAAGGATTTTCTTAACTTCTTCGGCG
ACAGCATCACCGACTTCGGTGGTACTGTTGGAACCACCTAAATCACCAGTTCTGATACCTGCATCCAAAA
CCTTTTTAAC
