>Addgene plasmid #14418 | pAG425GPD-Cerulean-ccdB | addgene partial sequence | sequence record 21116 | 14418 with EXFP-R
TAGCCTTCGGGCATGGCGGACTTGAAGAAGTCGTGCTGCTTCATGTGGTCGGGGTAGCGGGCGAAGCACT
GCACGCCCCAGGTCAGGGTGGTCACGAGGGTGGGCCAGGGCACGGGCAGCTTGCCGGTGGTGCAGATGAA
CTTCAGGGTCAGCTTGCCGTAGGTGGCATCGCCCTCGCCCTCGCCGGACACGCTGAACTTGTGGCCGTTT
ACGTCGCCGTCCAGCTCGACCAGGATGGGCACCACCCCGGTGAACAGCTCCTCGCCCTTGCTCACCATTT
TGTCCCGGGGGATCCACTAGTTCTAGAATCCGTCGAAACTAAGTTCTGGTGTTTTAAAACTAAAAAAAAG
ACTAACTATAAAAGTAGAATTTAAGAAGTTTAAGAAATAGATTTACAGAATTACAATCAATACCTACCGT
CTTTATATACTTATTAGTCAAGTAGGGGAATAATTTCAGGGAACTGGTTTCAACCTTTTTTTTCAGCTTT
TTCCAAATCAGAGAGAGCAGAAGGTAATAGAAGGTGTAAGAAAATGAGATAGATACATGCGTGGGTCAAT
TGCCTTGTGTCATCATTTACTCCAGGCAGGTTGCATCACTCCATTGAGGTTGTGCCCGTTTTTTGCCTGT
TTGTGCCCCTGT
