>Addgene plasmid #14418 | pAG425GPD-Cerulean-ccdB | addgene partial sequence | sequence record 127224 | pGEX3 5'-CCGGGAGCTGCATGTGTCAGAGG-3'
GCAGATATAGGTGCGACGTGAACAGTGAGCTGTATGTGCGCAGCTCGCGTTGCATTTTCGGAAGCGCTCG
TTTTCGGAAACGCTTTGAAGTTCCTATTCCGAAGTTCCTATTCTCTAGAAAGTATAGGAACTTCAGAGCG
CTTTTGAAAACCAAAAGCGCTCTGAAGACGCACTTTCAAAAAACCAAAAACGCACCGGACTGTAACGAGC
TACTAAAATATTGCGAATACCGCTTCCACAAACATTGCTCAAAAGTATCTCTTTGCTATATATCTCTGTG
CTATATCCCTATATAACCTACCCATCCACCTTTCGCTCCTTGAACTTGCATCTAAACTCGACCTCTACAT
TTTTTATGTTTATCTCTAGTATTACTCTTTAGACAAAAAAATTGTAGTAAGAACTATTCATAGAGTGAAT
CGAAAACAATACGAAAATGTAAACATTTCCTATACGTAGTATATAGAGACAAAATAGAAGAAACCGTTCA
TAATTTTCTGACCAATGAAGAATCATCAACGCTATCACTTTCTGTTCACAAAGTATGCGCAATCCACATC
GGTATAGAATATAATCG
